>Addgene plasmid #106105 | pFRT_TO_eGFP_ELAVL1 | addgene full sequence | sequence record 204135 | Addgene NGS Result
GACATTGATTATTGACTAGTTATTAATAGTAATCAATTACGGGGTCATTAGTTCATAGCCCATATATGGA
GTTCCGCGTTACATAACTTACGGTAAATGGCCCGCCTGGCTGACCGCCCAACGACCCCCGCCCATTGACG
TCAATAATGACGTATGTTCCCATAGTAACGCCAATAGGGACTTTCCATTGACGTCAATGGGTGGAGTATT
TACGGTAAACTGCCCACTTGGCAGTACATCAAGTGTATCATATGCCAAGTACGCCCCCTATTGACGTCAA
TGACGGTAAATGGCCCGCCTGGCATTATGCCCAGTACATGACCTTATGGGACTTTCCTACTTGGCAGTAC
ATCTACGTATTAGTCATCGCTATTACCATGGTGATGCGGTTTTGGCAGTACATCAATGGGCGTGGATAGC
GGTTTGACTCACGGGGATTTCCAAGTCTCCACCCCATTGACGTCAATGGGAGTTTGTTTTGGCACCAAAA
TCAACGGGACTTTCCAAAATGTCGTAACAACTCCGCCCCATTGACGCAAATGGGCGGTAGGCGTGTACGG
TGGGAGGTCTATATAAGCAGAGCTCTCCCTATCAGTGATAGAGATCTCCCTATCAGTGATAGAGATCGTC
GACGAGCTCGTTTAGTGAACCGTCAGATCGCCTGGAGACGCCATCCACGCTGTTTTGACCTCCATAGAAG
ACACCGGGACCGATCCAGCCTCCGGACTCTAGCGTTTAAACTTAAGCTTGGTACCATGGTGAGCAAGGGC
GAGGAGCTGTTCACCGGGGTGGTGCCCATCCTGGTCGAGCTGGACGGCGACGTAAACGGCCACAAGTTCA
GCGTGTCCGGCGAGGGCGAGGGCGATGCCACCTACGGCAAGCTGACCCTGAAGTTCATCTGCACCACCGG
CAAGCTGCCCGTGCCCTGGCCCACCCTCGTGACCACCCTGACCTACGGCGTGCAGTGCTTCAGCCGCTAC
CCCGACCACATGAAGCAGCACGACTTCTTCAAGTCCGCCATGCCCGAAGGCTACGTCCAGGAGCGCACCA
TCTTCTTCAAGGACGACGGCAACTACAAGACCCGCGCCGAGGTGAAGTTCGAGGGCGACACCCTGGTGAA
CCGCATCGAGCTGAAGGGCATCGACTTCAAGGAGGACGGCAACATCCTGGGGCACAAGCTGGAGTACAAC
TACAACAGCCACAACGTCTATATCATGGCCGACAAGCAGAAGAACGGCATCAAGGTGAACTTCAAGATCC
GCCACAACATCGAGGACGGCAGCGTGCAGCTCGCCGACCACTACCAGCAGAACACCCCCATCGGCGACGG
CCCCGTGCTGCTGCCCGACAACCACTACCTGAGCACCCAGTCCGCCCTGAGCAAAGACCCCAACGAGAAG
CGCGATCACATGGTCCTGCTGGAGTTCGTGACCGCCGCCGGGATCACTCTCGGCATGGACGAGCTGTACA
AGAAGCTTACAAGTTTGTACAAAAAAGCAGGCTTCATGTCTAATGGTTATGAAGACCACATGGCCGAAGA
CTGCAGGGGTGACATCGGGAGAACGAATTTGATCGTCAACTACCTCCCTCAGAACATGACCCAGGATGAG
TTACGAAGCCTGTTCAGCAGCATTGGTGAAGTTGAATCTGCAAAACTTATTCGGGATAAAGTAGCAGGAC
ACAGCTTGGGCTATGGCTTTGTGAACTACGTGACCGCGAAGGATGCAGAGAGAGCGATCAACACGCTGAA
CGGCTTGAGGCTCCAGTCAAAAACCATTAAGGTGTCGTATGCTCGCCCGAGCTCAGAGGTGATCAAAGAC
GCCAACTTGTACATCAGCGGGCTCCCGCGGACCATGACCCAGAAGGACGTAGAAGACATGTTCTCTCGGT
TTGGGCGGATCATCAACTCGCGGGTCCTCGTGGATCAGACTACAGGTTTGTCCAGAGGGGTTGCGTTTAT
CCGGTTTGACAAACGGTCGGAGGCAGAAGAGGCAATTACCAGTTTCAATGGTCATAAACCCCCAGGTTCC
TCTGAGCCCATCACAGTGAAGTTTGCAGCCAACCCCAACCAGAACAAAAACGTGGCACTCCTCTCGCAGC
TGTACCACTCGCCAGCGCGACGGTTCGGAGGCCCCGTTCACCACCAGGCGCAGAGATTCAGGTTCTCCCC
CATGGGCGTCGATCACATGAGCGGGCTCTCTGGCGTCAACGTGCCAGGAAACGCCTCCTCCGGCTGGTGC
ATTTTCATCTACAACCTGGGGCAGGATGCCGACGAGGGGATCCTCTGGCAGATGTTTGGGCCGTTTGGTG
CCGTCACCAATGTGAAAGTGATCCGCGACTTCAACACCAACAAGTGCAAAGGGTTTGGCTTTGTGACCAT
GACAAACTATGAAGAAGCCGCGATGGCCATAGCCAGCCTGAACGGCTACCGCCTGGGGGACAAAATCTTA
CAGGTTTCCTTCAAAACCAACAAGTCCCACAAATAAACCCAGCTTTCTTGTACAAAGTGGTTGATATCCA
GCACAGTGGCGGCCGCTCAAGTCTAGAGGGCCCGCGGTTCGAAGGTAAGCCTATCCCTAACCCTCTCCTC
GGTCTCGATTCTACGCTCGAGTCTAGAGGGCCCGTTTAAACCCGCTGATCAGCCTCGACTGTGCCTTCTA
GTTGCCAGCCATCTGTTGTTTGCCCCTCCCCCGTGCCTTCCTTGACCCTGGAAGGTGCCACTCCCACTGT
CCTTTCCTAATAAAATGAGGAAATTGCATCGCATTGTCTGAGTAGGTGTCATTCTATTCTGGGGGGTGGG
GTGGGGCAGGACAGCAAGGGGGAGGATTGGGAAGACAATAGCAGGCATGCTGGGGATGCGGTGGGCTCTA
TGGCTTCTGAGGCGGAAAGAACCAGCTGGGGCTCTAGGGGGTATCCCC
[124 nt withheld, positions 2919-3042]
C
[91 nt withheld, positions 3044-3134]
AGGGTGATGGTTCACGTACCTAGAAGTTCCTATTCCGAAGTTCCTATTCTCTAGAAAGTATAGGAACTTC
CTTGGCCAAAAAGCCTGAACTCACCGCGACGTCTGTCGAGAAGTTTCTGATCGAAAAGTTCGACAGCGTC
TCCGACCTGATGCAGCTCTCGGAGGGCGAAGAATCTCGTGCTTTCAGCTTCGATGTAGGAGGGCGTGGAT
ATGTCCTGCGGGTAAATAGCTGCGCCGATGGTTTCTACAAAGATCGTTATGTTTATCGGCACTTTGCATC
GGCCGCGCTCCCGATTCCGGAAGTGCTTGACATTGGGGAATTCAGCGAGAGCCTGACCTATTGCATCTCC
CGCCGTGCACAGGGTGTCACGTTGCAAGACCTGCCTGAAACCGAACTGCCCGCTGTTCTGCAGCCGGTCG
CGGAGGCCATGGATGCGATCGCTGCGGCCGATCTTAGCCAGACGAGCGGGTTCGGCCCATTCGGACCGCA
AGGAATCGGTCAATACACTACATGGCGTGATTTCATATGCGCGATTGCTGATCCCCATGTGTATCACTGG
CAAACTGTGATGGACGACACCGTCAGTGCGTCCGTCGCGCAGGCTCTCGATGAGCTGATGCTTTGGGCCG
AGGACTGCCCCGAAGTCCGGCACCTCGTGCACGCGGATTTCGGCTCCAACAATGTCCTGACGGACAATGG
CCGCATAACAGCGGTCATTGACTGGAGCGAGGCGATGTTCGGGGATTCCCAATACGAGGTCGCCAACATC
TTCTTCTGGAGGCCGTGGTTGGCTTGTATGGAGCAGCAGACGCGCTACTTCGAGCGGAGGCATCCGGAGC
TTGCAGGATCGCCGCGGCTCCGGGCGTATATGCTCCGCATTGGTCTTGACCAACTCTATCAGAGCTTGGT
TGACGGCAATTTCGATGATGCAGCTTGGGCGCAGGGTCGATGCGACGCAATCGTCCGATCCGGAGCCGGG
ACTGTCGGGCGTACACAAATCGCCCGCAGAAGCGCGGCCGTCTGGACCGATGGCTGTGTAGAAGTACTCG
CCGATAGTGGAAACCGACGCCCCAGCACTCGTCCGAGGGCAAAGGAATAGCACGTACTACGAGATTTCGA
TTCCACCGCCGCCTTCTATGAAAGGTTGGGCTTCGGAATCGTTTTCCGGGACGCCGGCTGGATGATCCTC
CAGCGCGGGGATCTCATGCTGGAGTTCTTCGCCCACCCCAACTTGTTTATTGCAGCTTATAATGGTTACA
AATAAAGCAATAGCATCACAAATTTCACAAATAAAGCATTTTTTTCACTGCATTCTAGTTGTGGTTTGTC
CAAACTCATCAATGTATCTTATCATGTCTGTATACCGTCGACCTCTAGCTAGAGCTTGGCGTAATCATGG
TCATAGCTGTTTCCTGTGTGAAATTGTTATCCGCTCACAATTCCACACAACATACGAGCCGGAAGCATAA
AGTGTAAAGCCTGGGGTGCCTAATGAGTGAGCTAACTCACATTAATTGCGTTGCGCTCACTGCCCGCTTT
CCAGTCGGGAAACCTGTCGTGCCAGCTGCATTAATGAATCGGCCAACGCGCGGGGAGAGGCGGTTTGCGT
ATTGGGCGCTCTTCCGCTTCCTCGCTCACTGACTCGCTGCGCTCGGTCGTTCGGCTGCGGCGAGCGGTAT
CAGCTCACTCAAAGGCGGTAATACGGTTATCCACAGAATCAGGGGATAACGCAGGAAAGAACATGTGAGC
AAAAGGCCAGCAAAAGGCCAGGAACCGTAAAAAGGCCGCGTTGCTGGCGTTTTTCCATAGGCTCCGCCCC
CCTGACGAGCATCACAAAAATCGACGCTCAAGTCAGAGGTGGCGAAACCCGACAGGACTATAAAGATACC
AGGCGTTTCCCCCTGGAAGCTCCCTCGTGCGCTCTCCTGTTCCGACCCTGCCGCTTACCGGATACCTGTC
CGCCTTTCTCCCTTCGGGAAGCGTGGCGCTTTCTCATAGCTCACGCTGTAGGTATCTCAGTTCGGTGTAG
GTCGTTCGCTCCAAGCTGGGCTGTGTGCACGAACCCCCCGTTCAGCCCGACCGCTGCGCCTTATCCGGTA
ACTATCGTCTTGAGTCCAACCCGGTAAGACACGACTTATCGCCACTGGCAGCAGCCACTGGTAACAGGAT
TAGCAGAGCGAGGTATGTAGGCGGTGCTACAGAGTTCTTGAAGTGGTGGCCTAACTACGGCTACACTAGA
AGAACAGTATTTGGTATCTGCGCTCTGCTGAAGCCAGTTACCTTCGGAAAAAGAGTTGGTAGCTCTTGAT
CCGGCAAACAAACCACCGCTGGTAGCGGTGGTTTTTTTGTTTGCAAGCAGCAGATTACGCGCAGAAAAAA
AGGATCTCAAGAAGATCCTTTGATCTTTTCTACGGGGTCTGACGCTCAGTGGAACGAAAACTCACGTTAA
GGGATTTTGGTCATGAGATTATCAAAAAGGATCTTCACCTAGATCCTTTTAAATTAAAAATGAAGTTTTA
AATCAATCTAAAGTATATATGAGTAAACTTGGTCTGACAGTTACCAATGCTTAATCAGTGAGGCACCTAT
CTCAGCGATCTGTCTATTTCGTTCATCCATAGTTGCCTGACTCCCCGTCGTGTAGATAACTACGATACGG
GAGGGCTTACCATCTGGCCCCAGTGCTGCAATGATACCGCGAGACCCACGCTCACCGGCTCCAGATTTAT
CAGCAATAAACCAGCCAGCCGGAAGGGCCGAGCGCAGAAGTGGTCCTGCAACTTTATCCGCCTCCATCCA
GTCTATTAATTGTTGCCGGGAAGCTAGAGTAAGTAGTTCGCCAGTTAATAGTTTGCGCAACGTTGTTGCC
ATTGCTACAGGCATCGTGGTGTCACGCTCGTCGTTTGGTATGGCTTCATTCAGCTCCGGTTCCCAACGAT
CAAGGCGAGTTACATGATCCCCCATGTTGTGCAAAAAAGCGGTTAGCTCCTTCGGTCCTCCGATCGTTGT
CAGAAGTAAGTTGGCCGCAGTGTTATCACTCATGGTTATGGCAGCACTGCATAATTCTCTTACTGTCATG
CCATCCGTAAGATGCTTTTCTGTGACTGGTGAGTACTCAACCAAGTCATTCTGAGAATAGTGTATGCGGC
GACCGAGTTGCTCTTGCCCGGCGTCAATACGGGATAATACCGCGCCACATAGCAGAACTTTAAAAGTGCT
CATCATTGGAAAACGTTCTTCGGGGCGAAAACTCTCAAGGATCTTACCGCTGTTGAGATCCAGTTCGATG
TAACCCACTCGTGCACCCAACTGATCTTCAGCATCTTTTACTTTCACCAGCGTTTCTGGGTGAGCAAAAA
CAGGAAGGCAAAATGCCGCAAAAAAGGGAATAAGGGCGACACGGAAATGTTGAATACTCATACTCTTCCT
TTTTCAATATTATTGAAGCATTTATCAGGGTTATTGTCTCATGAGCGGATACATATTTGAATGTATTTAG
AAAAATAAACAAATAGGGGTTCCGCGCACATTTCCCCGAAAAGTGCCACCTGACGTCGACGGATCGGGAG
ATCTCCCGATCCCCTATGGTGCACTCTCAGTACAATCTGCTCTGATGCCGCATAGTTAAGCCAGTATCTG
CTCCCTGCTTGTGTGTTGGAGGTCGCTGAGTAGTGCGCGAGCAAAATTTAAGCTACAACAAGGCAAGGCT
TGACCGACAATTGCATGAAGAATCTGCTTAGGGTTAGGCGTTTTGCGCTGCTTCGCGATGTACGGGCCAG
ATATACGCGTT
Features (pLannotate 1.2.2; 25 found; start..end, strand, type, name):
      1..380     +  enhancer       CMV enhancer: human cytomegalovirus immediate early enhancer
    381..584     +  promoter       CMV promoter: human cytomegalovirus (CMV) immediate early promoter
    586..605     +  promoter       PLtetO-1 promoter (fragment): modified phage lambda PL promoter with tet operator sites (Lutz and Bujard, 1997)
    607..626     +  promoter       PLtetO-1 promoter (fragment): modified phage lambda PL promoter with tet operator sites (Lutz and Bujard, 1997)
    634..667     +  promoter       TRE3GV promoter (fragment): 3rd-generation Tet-responsive promoter that can be activated by binding of Tet-On® 3G, optimized for retroviral and lentiviral vectors
    756..1472    +  CDS            EGFP: EGFP is a basic (constitutively fluorescent) green fluorescent protein published in 1996, derived from Aequorea victoria. It is reported to be a rapidly-maturing weak dimer with moderate acid sensitivity.
   1479..1503    +  protein_bind   attB1: mutant version of attB; recombination site for the Gateway® BP reaction BP Clonase™
   1506..2483    +  CDS            ELAVL1: ELAV1_HUMAN - Also known as HUR. Experimental evidence at protein level: Swiss-Prot protein existence level 1. RNA-binding protein that binds to the 3'-UTR region of mRNAs and increases their stability (PubMed:14517288, PubMed:18285462, PubMed:31358969). Involved in embryonic stem cells (ESCs) differentiation: preferentially binds mRNAs that are not methylated by N6-methyladenosine (m6A), stabilizing them, promoting ESCs differentiation (By similarity). Binds to poly-U elements and AU-rich elements (AREs) in the 3'-UTR of target mRNAs (PubMed:8626503, PubMed:17632515, PubMed:18285462, PubMed:2
   2487..2511    -  protein_bind   attB2: mutant version of attB; recombination site for the Gateway® BP reaction BP Clonase™
   2564..2605    +  CDS            V5 tag: epitope tag from simian virus 5
   2649..2873    +  polyA_signal   bGH poly(A) signal: bovine growth hormone polyadenylation signal
   2877..2898    +  promoter       SV40 promoter (fragment): SV40 enhancer and early promoter
   2919..3152    +  rep_origin     f1 ori (fragment) (sequence partly withheld): f1 bacteriophage origin of replication; arrow indicates direction of (+) strand synthesis
   3157..3204    +  protein_bind   FRT: FLP-mediated recombination occurs in the 8-bp core sequence TCTAGAAA (Turan and Bode, 2011). FLP recombinase from the Saccharomyces cerevisiae 2μ plasmid
   3212..4234    +  CDS            HygR: aminoglycoside phosphotransferase from E. coli; aph(4)-Ia; confers resistance to hygromycin
   4244..4369    +  CDS            ble (fragment): BLE_KLEPN - Experimental evidence at protein level: Swiss-Prot protein existence level 1. Binding protein with a strong affinity to the bleomycin family of antibiotics. Binds to CL990; an antimitotic-antibiotic compound. From Klebsiella pneumoniae.
   4364..4485    +  polyA_signal   SV40 poly(A) signal: SV40 polyadenylation signal
   4558..4574    -  protein_bind   lac operator: The lac repressor binds to the lac operator to inhibit transcription in E. coli. This inhibition can be relieved by adding lactose or isopropyl-β-D-thiogalactopyranoside (IPTG). lac repressor encoded by lacI
   4582..4612    -  promoter       lac promoter: promoter for the E. coli lac operon
   4627..4648    -  protein_bind   CAP binding site: CAP binding activates transcription in the presence of cAMP. E. coli catabolite activator protein
   4661..4753    -  CDS            lacI (fragment): lac repressor; lacI; The lac repressor binds to the lac operator to inhibit transcription in E. coli. This inhibition can be relieved by adding lactose or isopropyl-β-D-thiogalactopyranoside (IPTG).
   4936..5524    -  rep_origin     ori: high-copy-number ColE1/pMB1/pBR322/pUC origin of replication
   5695..6555    -  CDS            AmpR: β-lactamase; bla; confers resistance to ampicillin, carbenicillin, and related antibiotics
   6556..6660    -  promoter       AmpR promoter: bla
   6719..6771    -  misc_feature   bom (fragment): basis of mobility region from pBR322
