[The description below was written by a language model from this plasmid's Addgene catalogue record and pLannotate feature annotations shown in this document.]
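Description:
pFRT_TO_eGFP_ELAVL1 is a 6.9 kb mammalian expression plasmid for tetracycline-inducible production of human ELAVL1 (HuR) fused at its N terminus to EGFP. It was made by Gateway cloning of the ELAVL1 coding sequence into the pFRT_TO_eGFP_dest destination backbone. In bacteria it is maintained through a high-copy ColE1/pUC-type origin and selected with ampicillin via the β-lactamase gene. Short fragments annotated as f1 ori, lac promoter/operator, lacI, ble and bom appear to be backbone remnants rather than functional parts.

The expression cassette is driven by the CMV enhancer and immediate-early promoter, followed directly by two short tet operator-type matches (annotated as PLtetO-1 and TRE3GV fragments). This is the arrangement of a CMV/TetO promoter, which is held off in cells expressing the Tet repressor and switched on by adding tetracycline or doxycycline. EGFP comes first, then an attB1 site, the ELAVL1 open reading frame and attB2, so the recombination scar serves as the linker between the fluorescent tag and the RNA-binding protein. A V5 tag sequence lies downstream of attB2, but the record does not say whether it is translated; a stop codon in the insert would exclude it. A bGH polyadenylation signal ends the transcript.

Downstream, an FRT site immediately precedes a hygromycin resistance gene with an SV40 poly(A) signal, and no full-length promoter is annotated upstream of it. This layout is typical of FLP-mediated integration at a genomic FRT landing site, where hygromycin resistance is gained only after correct insertion. The construct therefore suits the generation of stable, isogenic cell lines with inducible EGFP-ELAVL1 for localisation or RNA-protein interaction studies.
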