Addgene plasmid #106105: pFRT_TO_eGFP_ELAVL1
Purpose: Inducible gene expression of EGFP ELAVL1
Depositing lab: Thomas Tuschl. Depositing organization: Rockefeller University. Publication: The TIA1 RNA-Binding Protein Family Regulates EIF2AK2-Mediated Stress Response and Cell Cycle Progression. Meyer C, Garzia A, Mazzola M, Gerstberger S, Molina H, Tuschl T. Mol Cell. 2018 Feb 15;69(4):622-635.e6. doi: 10.1016/j.molcel.2018.01.011. PubMed 29429924.
Backbone
  Vector backbone: pFRT_TO_eGFP_dest
  Vector type: Mammalian Expression
Growth in bacteria
  Bacterial resistance: Ampicillin, 100 μg/mL
  Growth temperature: 37°C
  Growth strain: DH5alpha
  Copy number: Unknown
Gene/Insert
  Gene/Insert name: NP_001410.2
  Species: H. sapiens (human)
  Entrez Gene: ELAVL1 (a.k.a. ELAV1, HUR, Hua, MelG)
  Tag / fusion protein: EGFP (N terminal on backbone)
  Cloning method: Gateway Cloning
Terms and licenses: Academic/Nonprofit Terms; Industry Terms: Not Available to Industry
How to cite: pFRT_TO_eGFP_ELAVL1 was a gift from Thomas Tuschl (Addgene plasmid # 106105 ; http://n2t.net/addgene:106105 ; RRID:Addgene_106105)
